Addgene plasmid #167518: pFLxR3
Purpose: Broad-Host range expression vector, RSF1010 origin, LuxR activator, PLuxB promoter, mRFP, Tetracycline Resistance Marker.
Depositing lab: Christopher Reisch. Depositing organization: University of Florida. Publication: A plasmid toolbox for controlled gene expression across the Proteobacteria. Schuster LA, Reisch CR. Nucleic Acids Res. 2021 Jun 14. pii: 6298615. doi: 10.1093/nar/gkab496. PubMed 34125913.
Backbone
  Vector backbone: pFLxR3
  Vector type: Bacterial Expression, Synthetic Biology
Growth in bacteria
  Bacterial resistance: Tetracycline, 10 μg/mL
  Growth temperature: 37°C
  Growth strain: DH5alpha
  Copy number: Low Copy
Gene/Insert
  Gene/Insert name: LuxR-mRFP
  Species: Synthetic
  Promoter: PLuxB
  Cloning method: Ligation Independent Cloning
Resource information
  A portion of this plasmid was derived from a plasmid made by: sAJM.1506 was from Addgene plasmid #108254
Terms and licenses: Academic/Nonprofit Terms; Industry Terms: Not Available to Industry
How to cite: pFLxR3 was a gift from Christopher Reisch (Addgene plasmid # 167518 ; http://n2t.net/addgene:167518 ; RRID:Addgene_167518)
