[The description below was written by a language model from this plasmid's Addgene catalogue record and pLannotate feature annotations shown in this document.]
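Description:
pFLxR3 is a broad-host-range bacterial expression vector of about 9.3 kb, built on the RSF1010 replicon and belonging to a plasmid toolbox for controlled gene expression across the Proteobacteria. Replication depends on the RSF1010 oriV together with the plasmid-encoded RepA, RepB and RepC proteins, all annotated in the sequence. This self-contained replication system lets the plasmid be maintained in many Gram-negative species rather than only in E. coli. The record lists it as low copy. The backbone also retains the RSF1010 oriT and the mobB and mobC mobilization genes, so it should be transferable by conjugation when a helper conjugative system is present. Selection is by tetracycline, through a TcR efflux gene driven by its own tet promoter.

The payload is an inducible LuxR/PLuxB expression module with an mRFP1 reporter. The luxR gene from Aliivibrio fischeri sits on the reverse strand downstream of a fragment of the lacI promoter, which presumably provides its expression. LuxR is a transcriptional activator that binds an acyl-homoserine lactone autoinducer (OHHL) and then switches on its target promoter. The catalogue names that promoter as PLuxB; it is not annotated in the feature table but would lie in the divergent region between luxR and the reporter. An sTRSV hammerhead ribozyme lies upstream of mRFP1. Such ribozymes are commonly used as insulators, cleaving the 5' leader so that expression is less dependent on promoter context. Short fragments of CmR, M13 ori, lacZα and lacI appear to be remnants of cloning. Red fluorescence gives a readout of induction, making the plasmid suited to characterizing this inducible system in different hosts, and presumably to serving as a template in which mRFP is swapped for a gene of interest.
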