Features (pLannotate 1.2.2; 18 found; start..end, strand, type, name):
    330..724     -  rep_origin     RSF1010 oriV: replication origin of the broad-host-range plasmid RSF1010; requires the RSF1010 RepA/B/C proteins for replication (Scholz et al., 1989)
    754..1035    -  CDS            mobC: MOBC_ECOLX - Protein predicted: Swiss-Prot protein existence level 4. This protein is essential to promote the specific transfer of the plasmid in the presence of conjugative plasmids. From Escherichia coli.
   1066..1153    +  oriT           RSF1010 oriT: origin of transfer of the broad-host-range plasmid RSF1010 (Scholz et al., 1989)
   1982..2392    +  CDS            mobB: MOBB2_ECOLX - Protein predicted: Swiss-Prot protein existence level 4. This protein is essential to promote the specific transfer of the plasmid in the presence of conjugative plasmids. From Escherichia coli.
   2392..3363    +  CDS            RSF1010 RepB: replication protein B of the broad-host-range plasmid RSF1010 (Scholz et al., 1989); repB
   3806..3880    +  ncRNA          Plasmid R1162: Accession: RF00043 - R1162-like plasmid antisense RNA
   3874..4710    +  CDS            repA: REPJ_ECOLX - Experimental evidence at protein level: Swiss-Prot protein existence level 1. This protein is involved in regulating the plasmid copy- number. Increasing the level of this protein results in a higher plasmid copy-number. From Escherichia coli.
   4700..5551    +  CDS            RSF1010 RepC (fragment): replication protein C of the broad-host-range plasmid RSF1010 (Scholz et al., 1989); repC
   5741..5772    -  CDS            CmR (fragment): chloramphenicol acetyltransferase confers resistance to chloramphenicol
   5772..5849    +  rep_origin     M13 ori (fragment): M13 bacteriophage origin of replication; arrow indicates direction of (+) strand synthesis
   5853..6008    -  CDS            lacZα (fragment): LacZα fragment of β-galactosidase; lacZ fragment
   6012..6761    -  CDS            luxR: LUXR_ALIFS - Experimental evidence at protein level: Swiss-Prot protein existence level 1. Transcriptional activator of the bioluminescence operon. Binds to the OHHL autoinducer. From Aliivibrio fischeri (Vibrio fischeri).
   6801..6846    -  promoter       lacI promoter (fragment): lacI
   6984..7033    +  misc_RNA       sTRSV HHRz: hammerhead ribozyme from the tobacco ringspot virus satellite RNA (Khvorova et al., 2003)
   7096..7770    +  CDS            mRFP1: mRFP1 is a basic (constitutively fluorescent) red fluorescent protein published in 2002, derived from Discosoma sp.. It is reported to be a somewhat slowly-maturing monomer with low acid sensitivity.
   7801..7885    -  CDS            lacI (fragment): lac repressor; lacI; The lac repressor binds to the lac operator to inhibit transcription in E. coli. This inhibition can be relieved by adding lactose or isopropyl-β-D-thiogalactopyranoside (IPTG).
   7974..9164    -  CDS            TcR: tetracycline efflux protein; tet; confers resistance to tetracycline
   9212..9240    -  promoter       tet promoter: E. coli promoter for tetracycline efflux protein gene
>Addgene plasmid #167518 | pFLxR3 | addgene full sequence | sequence record 345636 | Addgene NGS Result
GGTGGCACTTTTCGGGGATCTTCAAATTCCCGTTGCACATAGCCCGGCAATTCCTTTCCCTGCTCTGCCA
TAAGCGCAGCGAATGCCGGGTAATACTCGTCAACGATCTGATAGAGAAGGGTTTGCTCGGGTCGGTGGCT
CTGGTAACGACCAGTATCCCGATCCCGGCTGGCCGTCCTGGCCGCCACATGAGGCATGTTCCGCGTCCTT
GCAATACTGTGTTTACATACAGTCTATCGCTTAGCGGAAAGTTCTTTTACCCTCAGCCGAAATGCCTGCC
GTTGCTAGACATTGCCAGCCAGTGCCCGTCACTCCCGTACTAACTGTCACGAACCCCTGCAATAACTGTC
ACGCCCCCCTGCAATAACTGTCACGAACCCCTGCAATAACTGTCACGCCCCCAAACCTGCAAACCCAGCA
GGGGCGGGGGCTGGCGGGGTGTTGGAAAAATCCATCCATGATTATCTAAGAATAATCCACTAGGCGCGGT
TATCAGCGCCCTTGTGGGGCGCTGCTGCCCTTGCCCAATATGCCCGGCCAGAGGCCGGATAGCTGGTCTA
TTCGCTGCGCTAGGCTACACACCGCCCCACCGCTGCGCGGCAGGGGGAAAGGCGGGCAAAGCCCGCTAAA
CCCCACACCAAACCCCGCAGAAATACGCTGGAGCGCTTTTAGCCGCTTTAGCGGCCTTTCCCCCTACCCG
AAGGGTGGGGGCGCGTGTGCAGCCCCGCAGGGCCTGTCTCGGTCGATCATTCAGCCCGGCTCATCCTTCT
GGCGTGGCGGCAGACCGAACAAGGCGCGGTCGTGGTCGCGTTCAAGGTACGCATCCATTGCCGCCATGAG
CCGATCCTCCGGCCACTCGCTGCTGTTCACCTTGGCCAAAATCATGGCCCCCACCAGCACCTTGCGCCTT
GTTTCGTTCTTGCGCTCTTGCTGCTGTTCCCTTGCCCGCACCCGCTGAATTTCGGCATTGATTCGCGCTC
GTTGTTCTTCGAGCTTGGCCAGCCGATCCGCCGCCTTGTTGCTCCCCTTAACCATCTTGACACCCCATTG
TTAATGTGCTGTCTCGTAGGCTATCATGGAGGCACAGCGGCGGCAATCCCGACCCTACTTTGTAGGGGAG
GGCGCACTTACCGGTTTCTCTTCGAGAAACTGGCCTAACGGCCACCCTTCGGGCGGTGCGCTCTCCGAGG
GCCATTGCATGGAGCCGAAAAGCAAAAGCAACAGCGAGGCAGCATGGCGATTTATCACCTTACGGCGAAA
ACCGGCAGCAGGTCGGGCGGCCAATCGGCCAGGGCCAAGGCCGACTACATCCAGCGCGAAGGCAAGTATG
CCCGCGACATGGATGAAGTCTTGCACGCCGAATCCGGGCACATGCCGGAGTTCGTCGAGCGGCCCGCCGA
CTACTGGGATGCTGCCGACCTGTATGAACGCGCCAATGGGCGGCTGTTCAAGGAGGTCGAATTTGCCCTG
CCGGTCGAGCTGACCCTCGACCAGCAGAAGGCGCTGGCGTCCGAGTTCGCCCAGCACCTGACCGGTGCCG
AGCGCCTGCCGTATACGCTGGCCATCCATGCCGGTGGCGGCGAGAACCCGCACTGCCACCTGATGATCTC
CGAGCGGATCAATGACGGCATCGAGCGGCCCGCCGCTCAGTGGTTCAAGCGGTACAACGGCAAGACCCCG
GAGAAGGGCGGGGCACAGAAGACCGAAGCGCTCAAGCCCAAGGCATGGCTTGAGCAGACCCGCGAGGCAT
GGGCCGACCATGCCAACCGGGCATTAGAGCGGGCTGGCCACGACGCCCGCATTGACCACAGAACACTTGA
GGCGCAGGGCATCGAGCGCCTGCCCGGTGTTCACCTGGGGCCGAACGTGGTGGAGATGGAAGGCCGGGGC
ATCCGCACCGACCGGGCAGACGTGGCCCTGAACATCGACACCGCCAACGCCCAGATCATCGACTTACAGG
AATACCGGGAGGCAATAGACCATGAACGCAATCGACAGAGTGAAGAAATCCAGAGGCATCAACGAGTTAG
CGGAGCAGATCGAACCGCTGGCCCAGAGCATGGCGACACTGGCCGACGAAGCCCGGCAGGTCATGAGCCA
GACCCAGCAGGCCAGCGAGGCGCAGGCGGCGGAGTGGCTGAAAGCCCAGCGCCAGACAGGGGCGGCATGG
GTGGAGCTGGCCAAAGAGTTGCGGGAGGTAGCCGCCGAGGTGAGCAGCGCCGCGCAGAGCGCCCGGAGCG
CGTCGCGGGGGTGGCACTGGAAGCTATGGCTAACCGTGATGCTGGCTTCCATGATGCCTACGGTGGTGCT
GCTGATCGCATCGTTGCTCTTGCTCGACCTGACGCCACTGACAACCGAGGACGGCTCGATCTGGCTGCGC
TTGGTGGCCCGATGAAGAACGACAGGACTTTGCAGGCCATAGGCCGACAGCTCAAGGCCATGGGCTGTGA
GCGCTTCGATATCGGCGTCAGGGACGCCACCACCGGCCAGATGATGAACCGGGAATGGTCAGCCGCCGAA
GTGCTCCAGAACACGCCATGGCTCAAGCGGATGAATGCCCAGGGCAATGACGTGTATATCAGGCCCGCCG
AGCAGGAGCGGCATGGTCTGGTGCTGGTGGACGACCTCAGCGAGTTTGACCTGGATGACATGAAAGCCGA
GGGCCGGGAGCCTGCCCTGGTAGTGGAAACCAGCCCGAAGAACTATCAGGCATGGGTCAAGGTGGCCGAC
GCCGCAGGCGGTGAACTTCGGGGGCAGATTGCCCGGACGCTGGCCAGCGAGTACGACGCCGACCCGGCCA
GCGCCGACAGCCGCCACTATGGCCGCTTGGCGGGCTTCACCAACCGCAAGGACAAGCACACCACCCGCGC
CGGTTATCAGCCGTGGGTGCTGCTGCGTGAATCCAAGGGCAAGACCGCCACCGCTGGCCCGGCGCTGGTG
CAGCAGGCTGGCCAGCAGATCGAGCAGGCCCAGCGGCAGCAGGAGAAGGCCCGCAGGCTGGCCAGCCTCG
AACTGCCCGAGCGGCAGCTTAGCCGCCACCGGCGCACGGCGCTGGACGAGTACCGCAGCGAGATGGCCGG
GCTGGTCAAGCGCTTCGGTGATGACCTCAGCAAGTGCGACTTTATCGCCGCGCAGAAGCTGGCCAGCCGG
GGCCGCAGTGCCGAGGAAATCGGCAAGGCCATGGCCGAGGCCAGCCCAGCGCTGGCAGAGCGCAAGCCCG
GCCACGAAGCGGATTACATCGAGCGCACCGTCAGCAAGGTCATGGGTCTGCCCAGCGTCCAGCTTGCGCG
GGCCGAGCTGGCACGGGCACCGGCACCCCGCCAGCGAGGCATGGACAGGGGCGGGCCAGATTTCAGCATG
TAGTGCTTGCGTTGGTACTCACGCCTGTTATACTATGAGTACTCACGCACAGAAGGGGGTTTTATGGAAT
ACGAAAAAAGCGCTTCAGGGTCGGTCTACCTGATCAAAAGTGACAAGGGCTATTGGTTGCCCGGTGGCTT
TGGTTATACGTCAAACAAGGCCGAGGCTGGCCGCTTTTCAGTCGCTGATATGGCCAGCCTTAACCTTGAC
GGCTGCACCTTGTCCTTGTTCCGCGAAGACAAGCCTTTCGGCCCCGGCAAGTTTCTCGGTGACTGATATG
AAAGACCAAAAGGACAAGCAGACCGGCGACCTGCTGGCCAGCCCTGACGCTGTACGCCAAGCGCGATATG
CCGAGCGCATGAAGGCCAAAGGGATGCGTCAGCGCAAGTTCTGGCTGACCGACGACGAATACGAGGCGCT
GCGCGAGTGCCTGGAAGAACTCAGAGCGGCGCAGGGCGGGGGTAGTGACCCCGCCAGCGCCTAACCACCA
ACTGCCTGCAAAGGAGGCAATCAATGGCTACCCATAAGCCTATCAATATTCTGGAGGCGTTCGCAGCAGC
GCCGCCACCGCTGGACTACGTTTTGCCCAACATGGTGGCCGGTACGGTCGGGGCGCTGGTGTCGCCCGGT
GGTGCCGGTAAATCCATGCTGGCCCTGCAACTGGCCGCACAGATTGCAGGCGGGCCGGATCTGCTGGAGG
TGGGCGAACTGCCCACCGGCCCGGTGATCTACCTGCCCGCCGAAGACCCGCCCACCGCTATTCATCACCG
CCTGCACGCCCTTGGGGCGCACCTCAGCGCCGAGGAACGGCAAGCCGTGGCTGACGGCCTGCTGATCCAG
CCGCTGATCGGCAGCCTGCCCAACATCATGGCCCCGGAGTGGTTCGACGGCCTCAAGCGCGCCGCCGAGG
GCCGCCGCCTGATGGTGCTGGACACGCTGCGCCGGTTCCACATCGAGGAAGAAAACGCCAGCGGCCCCAT
GGCCCAGGTCATCGGTCGCATGGAGGCCATCGCCGCCGATACCGGGTGCTCTATCGTGTTCCTGCACCAT
GCCAGCAAGGGCGCGGCCATGATGGGCGCAGGCGACCAGCAGCAGGCCAGCCGGGGCAGCTCGGTACTGG
TCGATAACATCCGCTGGCAGTCCTACCTGTCGAGCATGACCAGCGCCGAGGCCGAGGAATGGGGTGTGGA
CGACGACCAGCGCCGGTTCTTCGTCCGCTTCGGTGTGAGCAAGGCCAACTATGGCGCACCGTTCGCTGAT
CGGTGGTTCAGGCGGCATGACGGCGGGGTGCTCAAGCCCGCCGTGCTGGAGAGGCAGCGCAAGAGCAAGG
GGGTGCCCCGTGGTGAAGCCTAAGAACAAGCACAGCCTCAGCCACGTCCGGCACGACCCGGCGCACTGTC
TGGCCCCCGGCCTGTTCCGTGCCCTCAAGCGGGGCGAGCGCAAGCGCAGCAAGCTGGACGTGACGTATGA
CTACGGCGACGGCAAGCGGATCGAGTTCAGCGGCCCGGAGCCGCTGGGCGCTGATGATCTGCGCATCCTG
CAAGGGCTGGTGGCCATGGCTGGGCCTAATGGCCTAGTGCTTGGCCCGGAACCCAAGACCGAAGGCGGAC
GGCAGCTCCGGCTGTTCCTGGAACCCAAGTGGGAGGCCGTCACCGCTGATGCCATGGTGGTCAAAGGTAG
CTATCGGGCGCTGGCAAAGGAAATCGGGGCAGAGGTCGATAGTGGTGGGGCGCTCAAGCACATACAGGAC
TGCATCGAGCGCCTTTGGAAGGTATCCATCATCGCCCAGAATGGCCGCAAGCGGCAGGGGTTTCGGCTGC
TGTCGGAGTACGCCAGCGACGAGGCGGACGGGCGCCTGTACGTGGCCCTGAACCCCTTGATCGCGCAGGC
CGTCATGGGTGGCGGCCAGCATGTGCGCATCAGCATGGACGAGGTGCGGGCGCTGGACAGCGAAACCGCC
CGCCTGCTGCACCAGCGGCTGTGTGGCTGGATCGACCCCGGCAAAACCGGCAAGGCTTCCATAGATACCT
TGTGCGGCTATGTCTGGCCGTCAGAGGCCAGTGGTTCGACCATGCGCAAGCGCCGCCAGCGGGTGCGCGA
GGCGTTGCCGGAGCTGGTCGCGCTGGGCTGGACGGTAACCGAGTTCGCGGCGGGCAAGTACGACATCACC
CGGCCCAAGGCGGCAGGCTGACCCCCCCCACTCTATTGTAAACAAGACATTTTTATCTTTTATATTCAAT
GGCTTATTTTCCTGCTAATTGGTAATACCATGAAAAATACCATGCTCAGAAAAGGCTTAACAATATTTTG
AAAAATTGCCTACTGAGCGCTGCCGCACAGCTCCATAGCGTTTAAGGGCACCAATAACTGCCTTAAAAAA
ATTACGCCCCGCCCTGCCACTCATCGCAGTACGGCCTATTGGTTAAAAAATGAGCTGATTTAACAAAAAT
TTAACGCGAATTTTAACAAAATATTAACGCTTACAATTTCCATTCGCCATTCAGGCTGCGCAACTGTTGG
GAAGGGCGATCGGTGCGGGCCTCTTCGCTATTACGCCAGCTGGCGAAAGGGGGATGTGCTGCAAGGCGAT
TAAGTTGGGTAACGCCAGGGTTTTCCCAGTCACGACGTTGTAAAACGACGGCCAGTGATCAATTTTTAAA
GTATGGGCAATCAATTGCTCCTGTTAAAATTGCTTTAGAAATACTTTGGCAGCGGTTTGTTGTATTGAGT
TTCATTTGCGCATTGGTTAAATGGAAAGTGACAGTACGCTCACTGCAACCTAATATTTTTGAAATATCCC
AAGAGCTTTTTCCTTCGCATGCCCACGCTAAACATTCTTTTTCTCTTTTGGTTAAATCGTTGTTTGATTT
ATTATTTGCTATATTTATTTTTCGATAATTATCAACTAGAGAAGGAACAATTAATGGTATGTTCATACAC
GCATGTAAAAATAAACTATCTATATAGTTGTCTTTTTCTGAATGTGCAAAACTAAGCATTCCGAAGCCAT
TGTTAGCCGTATGAATAGGGAAACTAAACCCAGTGATAAGACCTGATGTTTTCGCTTCTTTAATTACATT
TGGAGATTTTTTATTTACAGCATTGTTTTCAAATATATTCCAATTAATTGGTGAATGATTGGAGTTAGAA
TAATCTACTATAGGATCATATTTTATCAAATTAGCGTCATCATAATATTGCCTCCATTTTTTAGGGTAAT
TATCTAGGATTGAAATATCAGATTTAACCATAGAATGAGGATAAATGATCGCGAGTAAATAATATTCACA
ATGTACCATTTTAGTCATATCAGATAAGCATTGATTAATATCATTATTGCTTCTACAAGCTTTAATTTTA
TTAATTATTCTGTATGTGTCGTCGGCATTTATGTTTTTCATTCTGCCCCTCCGAAAGGCTTAAGTCCTCG
CGTAGTACCTGGGCGCTATCATGCCATACCGCGAAAGGTTTTGCGCCATTCGATGGCGCGCCGCCCAATT
ATTGAAGGCCTCCCTAACGGGGGGCCTTTTTTTGTTTCTGGTCTCCCGCTTAACGATCGTTGGCTGACCT
GTAGGATCGTACAGGTTTACGCAAGAAAATGGTTTGTTACAGTCGAATAAAAGCTGTCACCGGATGTGCT
TTCCGGTCTGATGAGTCCGTGAGGACGAAACAGCCTCTACAAATAATTTTGTTTAAGAACTGGGAAGAGC
GCAGATTAAAGAGGAGAAATACTAGATGGCTTCCTCCGAAGACGTTATCAAAGAGTTCATGCGTTTCAAA
GTTCGTATGGAAGGTTCCGTTAACGGTCACGAGTTCGAAATCGAAGGTGAAGGTGAAGGTCGTCCGTACG
AAGGTACCCAGACCGCTAAACTGAAAGTTACCAAAGGTGGTCCGCTGCCGTTCGCTTGGGACATCCTGTC
CCCGCAGTTCCAGTACGGTTCCAAAGCTTACGTTAAACACCCGGCTGACATCCCGGACTACCTGAAACTG
TCCTTCCCGGAAGGTTTCAAATGGGAACGTGTTATGAACTTCGAAGACGGTGGTGTTGTTACCGTTACCC
AGGACTCCTCCCTGCAAGACGGTGAGTTCATCTACAAAGTTAAACTGCGTGGTACCAACTTCCCGTCCGA
CGGTCCGGTTATGCAGAAAAAAACCATGGGTTGGGAAGCTTCCACCGAACGTATGTACCCGGAAGACGGT
GCTCTGAAAGGTGAAATCAAAATGCGTCTGAAACTGAAAGACGGTGGTCACTACGACGCTGAAGTTAAAA
CCACCTACATGGCTAAAAAACCGGTTCAGCTGCCGGGTGCTTACAAAACCGACATCAAACTGGACATCAC
CTCCCACAACGAAGACTACACCATCGTTGAACAGTACGAACGTGCTGAAGGTCGTCACTCCACCGGTGCT
TAATAACGCTGATAGTGCTAGTGTAGATCGCGCTTTCCAGTCGGGAAACCTGTCGTGCCAGCTGCATTAA
TGAATCGGCCAACGCGCGGGGAGAGGCGGTTTGCGTATTGGGCGCATTTGCGCATTCACAGTTCTCCGCA
AGAATTGATTGGCTCCAATTCTTGGAGTGGTGAATCCGTTAGCGAGGTGCCGCCGGCTTCCATTCAGGTC
GAGGTGGCCCGGCTCCATGCACCGCGACGCAACGCGGGGAGGCAGACAAGGTATAGGGCGGCGCCTACAA
TCCATGCCAACCCGTTCCATGTGCTCGCCGAGGCGGCATAAATCGCCGTGACGATCAGCGGTCCAATGAT
CGAAGTTAGGCTGGTAAGAGCCGCGAGCGATCCTTGAAGCTGTCCCTGATGGTCGTCATCTACCTGCCTG
GACAGCATGGCCTGCAACGCGGGCATCCCGATGCCGCCGGAAGCGAGAAGAATCATAATGGGGAAGGCCA
TCCAGCCTCGCGTCGCGAACGCCAGCAAGACGTAGCCCAGCGCGTCGGCCGCCATGCCGGCGATAATGGC
CTGCTTCTCGCCGAAACGTTTGGTGGCGGGACCAGTGACGAAGGCTTGAGCGAGGGCGTGCAAGATTCCG
AATACCGCAAGCGACAGGCCGATCATCGTCGCGCTCCAGCGAAAGCGGTCCTCGCCGAAAATGACCCAGA
GCGCTGCCGGCACCTGTCCTACGAGTTGCATGATAAAGAAGACAGTCATAAGTGCGGCGACGATAGTCAT
GCCCCGCGCCCACCGGAAGGAGCTGACTGGGTTGAAGGCTCTCAAGGGCATCGGTCGACGCTCTCCCTTA
TGCGACTCCTGCATTAGGAAGCAGCCCAGTAGTAGGTTGAGGCCGTTGAGCACCGCCGCCGCAAGGAATG
GTGCATGCAAGGAGATGGCGCCCAACAGTCCCCCGGCCACGGGGCCTGCCACCATACCCACGCCGAAACA
AGCGCTCATGAGCCCGAAGTGGCGAGCCCGATCTTCCCCATCGGTGATGTCGGCGATATAGGCGCCAGCA
ACCGCACCTGTGGCGCCGGTGATGCCGGCCACGATGCGTCCGGCGTAGAGGATCCACAGGACGGGTGTGG
TCGCCATGATCGCGTAGTCGATAGTGGCTCCAAGTAGCGAAGCGAGCAGGACTGGGCGGCGGCCAAAGCG
GTCGGACAGTGCTCCGAGAACGGGTGCGCATAGAAATTGCATCAACGCATATAGCGCTAGCAGCACGCCA
TAGTGACTGGCGATGCTGTCGGAATGGACGATATCCCGCAAGAGGCCCGGCAGTACCGGCATAACCAAGC
CTATGCCTACAGCATCCAGGGTGACGGTGCCGAGGATGACGATGAGCGCATTGTTAGATTTCATACACGG
TGCCTGACTGCGTTAGCAATTTAACTGTGATAAACTACCGCATTAAAGCTTATCGATGATAAGCTGTCAA
ACATGAGAATTCTTGAAGACGAAAGGGCCTCGTGATACGCCTATTTTTATAGGTTAATGTCATGATAATA
ATGGTTTCTTAGACGTCA
